Addgene plasmid #161230: pDONR221-SLC35A1_STOP
Purpose: Gateway entry clone with codon-optimized ORF sequence for subcloning into custom expression vectors. Contains a STOP codon at the end of the codon-optimized ORF sequence.
Depositing lab: RESOLUTE Consortium & Giulio Superti-Furga. Depositing organization: CeMM Research Center for Molecular Medicine. Publication: The RESOLUTE consortium: unlocking SLC transporters for drug discovery. Superti-Furga G, Lackner D, Wiedmer T, Ingles-Prieto A, Barbosa B, Girardi E, Goldmann U, Gurtl B, Klavins K, Klimek C, Lindinger S, Lineiro-Retes E, Muller AC, Onstein S, Redinger G, Reil D, Sedlyarov V, Wolf G, Crawford M, Everley R, ... Steppan CM. Nat Rev Drug Discov. 2020 Jul;19(7):429-430. doi: 10.1038/d41573-020-00056-6. PubMed 32265506.
Backbone
  Vector backbone: pDONR221
  Backbone manufacturer: ThermoFisher Scientific
  Backbone size w/o insert (bp): 2550
  Vector type: Mammalian Expression
Growth in bacteria
  Bacterial resistance: Kanamycin, 50 μg/mL
  Growth temperature: 37°C
  Growth strain: NEB Stable
  Copy number: High Copy
Gene/Insert
  Gene/Insert name: SLC35A1 (alt name: CMPST, hCST)
  Species: H. sapiens (human)
  Insert size (bp): 1014
  Entrez Gene: SLC35A1 (a.k.a. CDG2F, CMPST, CST, hCST)
  Cloning method: Gateway Cloning
  Sequencing primers: 5′ M13-fwd; 3′ M13-rev
Terms and licenses: Academic/Nonprofit Terms; Industry Terms
Depositor comments: This plasmid contains a STOP codon at the end of the codon-optimized ORF. For the version of this plasmid that does not contain a STOP codon, please see Addgene plasmid 132064 For more information on the full Resolute plasmid collection, please see www.addgene.org/depositor-collections/re-solute/. Please provide your feedback on this plasmid to the RESOLUTE consortium by filling out their RESOLUTE repository feedback form: https://forms.office.com/Pages/ResponsePage.aspx?id=0e05yklzmkS7rjFGQL4N7z4feCLQvEJAmVcOCM_u885UN1JJRko0Ukg4TVQwNTZLOUxPQVJWT1NHUCQlQCN0PWcu
How to cite: pDONR221-SLC35A1_STOP was a gift from RESOLUTE Consortium & Giulio Superti-Furga (Addgene plasmid # 161230 ; http://n2t.net/addgene:161230 ; RRID:Addgene_161230)
