[The description below was written by a language model from this plasmid's Addgene catalogue record and pLannotate feature annotations shown in this document.]
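Description:
pDONR221-SLC35A1_STOP is a Gateway entry clone built on the pDONR221 backbone, carrying a codon-optimized open reading frame for human SLC35A1 (also known as CMPST or hCST). It is a small plasmid of about 3.6 kb that is maintained in E. coli through a high-copy ColE1/pUC-type origin and selected with kanamycin via an aminoglycoside phosphotransferase (KanR) gene. Although the catalogue lists it under mammalian expression, the feature table shows no eukaryotic promoter or polyadenylation signal. The clone is therefore a shuttle for the ORF rather than an expression vector in its own right.

The roughly 1 kb SLC35A1 coding sequence sits between attL1 and attL2 sites, which are the substrates for the LR Clonase reaction that moves the insert directionally into any attR-containing destination vector. The encoded protein is the Golgi CMP-sialic acid transporter, which imports CMP-sialic acid from the cytosol into the Golgi lumen, apparently as an antiporter exchanging it for free CMP, to supply sialyltransferases. This version retains a stop codon at the end of the ORF, so it suits native (untagged) or N-terminally tagged expression and does not permit C-terminal fusions. A sibling clone without the stop codon exists for that purpose. Other backbone elements include rrnB T1 and T2 transcription terminators upstream of the cassette, which insulate the insert from read-through transcription, and a T7 promoter beyond attL2 that points back toward the insert. Short lacI and lacZα fragments are also annotated and appear to be nonfunctional remnants. The plasmid belongs to a consortium collection of solute carrier ORFs intended for subcloning into custom expression vectors for transporter research.
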