Features (pLannotate 1.2.2; 10 found; start..end, strand, type, name):
      1..100     +  protein_bind   attL1: mutant version of attL; recombination site for the Gateway® LR reaction LR Clonase™
    106..1116    +  CDS            SLC35A1: S35A1_HUMAN - Experimental evidence at protein level: Swiss-Prot protein existence level 1. Transports CMP-sialic acid from the cytosol into Golgi vesicles where glycosyltransferases function (PubMed:15576474). Efficient CMP-sialic acid uptake depends on the presence of free CMP inside the vesicles, suggesting the proteins functions as an antiporter. Binds both CMP-sialic acid and free CMP, but has higher affinity for free CMP (By similarity). From Homo sapiens (Human).
   1121..1220    -  protein_bind   attL2: mutant version of attL; recombination site for the Gateway® LR reaction LR Clonase™
   1238..1256    -  promoter       T7 promoter: promoter for bacteriophage T7 RNA polymerase
   1390..2199    +  CDS            KanR: aminoglycoside phosphotransferase; aph(3')-Ia; confers resistance to kanamycin in bacteria or G418 (Geneticin®) in eukaryotes
   2346..2934    +  rep_origin     ori: high-copy-number ColE1/pMB1/pBR322/pUC origin of replication
   3117..3209    +  CDS            lacI (fragment): lac repressor; lacI; The lac repressor binds to the lac operator to inhibit transcription in E. coli. This inhibition can be relieved by adding lactose or isopropyl-β-D-thiogalactopyranoside (IPTG).
   3264..3291    -  terminator     rrnB T2 terminator: transcription terminator T2 from the E. coli rrnB gene
   3423..3466    +  terminator     rrnB T1 terminator: Escherichia coli rrnB; transcription terminator T1 from the E. coli rrnB gene
   3513..3549    -  CDS            lacZα (fragment): LacZα fragment of β-galactosidase; lacZ fragment
>Addgene plasmid #161230 | pDONR221-SLC35A1_STOP | addgene full sequence | sequence record 398126 | Addgene NGS Result
CAAATAATGATTTTATTTTGACTGATAGTGACCTGTTCGTTGCAACACATTGATGAGCAATGCTTTTTTA
TAATGCCAACTTTGTACAAAAAAGCAGGCTCCACCATGGCAGCACCTAGGGACAACGTGACCCTGCTGTT
CAAGCTGTACTGCCTGGCCGTGATGACCCTGATGGCAGCCGTGTACACAATCGCCCTGCGGTATACCAGA
ACATCTGATAAGGAGCTGTATTTCAGCACCACAGCCGTGTGCATCACCGAAGTGATCAAGCTGCTGCTGA
GCGTGGGCATCCTGGCCAAGGAGACAGGCTCCCTGGGCAGGTTTAAGGCCTCTCTGCGCGAGAATGTGCT
GGGCTCCCCCAAGGAGCTGCTGAAGCTGTCTGTGCCTAGCCTGGTGTACGCCGTGCAGAACAATATGGCC
TTTCTGGCCCTGAGCAACCTGGACGCAGCCGTGTACCAGGTGACCTATCAGCTGAAGATCCCATGCACCG
CCCTGTGCACAGTGCTGATGCTGAATAGGACACTGAGCAAGCTGCAGTGGGTGTCCGTGTTCATGCTGTG
CGCAGGAGTGACCCTGGTGCAGTGGAAGCCAGCCCAGGCCACAAAGGTGGTGGTGGAGCAGAACCCCCTG
CTGGGCTTTGGAGCAATCGCAATCGCCGTGCTGTGCTCCGGATTCGCAGGCGTGTACTTTGAGAAGGTGC
TGAAGAGCTCCGACACCTCCCTGTGGGTGCGCAATATCCAGATGTACCTGTCTGGCATCATCGTGACACT
GGCCGGCGTGTATCTGTCTGATGGCGCCGAGATCAAGGAGAAGGGCTTCTTTTACGGCTATACCTACTAC
GTGTGGTTCGTGATCTTTCTGGCAAGCGTGGGAGGACTGTACACCTCCGTGGTGGTGAAGTATACAGACA
ACATCATGAAGGGCTTCTCTGCCGCAGCAGCAATCGTGCTGTCCACCATCGCCTCTGTGATGCTGTTCGG
CCTGCAGATCACCCTGACATTTGCCCTGGGCACACTGCTGGTGTGCGTGAGCATCTACCTGTATGGCCTG
CCCCGGCAGGATACCACATCTATCCAGCAGGGCGAGACCGCCAGCAAGGAGAGAGTGATCGGCGTGTAAG
ACCCAGCTTTCTTGTACAAAGTTGGCATTATAAGAAAGCATTGCTTATCAATTTGTTGCAACGAACAGGT
CACTATCAGTCAAAATAAAATCATTATTTGCCATCCAGCTGATATCCCCTATAGTGAGTCGTATTACATG
GTCATAGCTGTTTCCTGGCAGCTCTGGCCCGTGTCTCAAAATCTCTGATGTTACATTGCACAAGATAAAA
ATATATCATCATGAACAATAAAACTGTCTGCTTACATAAACAGTAATACAAGGGGTGTTATGAGCCATAT
TCAACGGGAAACGTCGAGGCCGCGATTAAATTCCAACATGGATGCTGATTTATATGGGTATAAATGGGCT
CGCGATAATGTCGGGCAATCAGGTGCGACAATCTATCGCTTGTATGGGAAGCCCGATGCGCCAGAGTTGT
TTCTGAAACATGGCAAAGGTAGCGTTGCCAATGATGTTACAGATGAGATGGTCAGACTAAACTGGCTGAC
GGAATTTATGCCTCTTCCGACCATCAAGCATTTTATCCGTACTCCTGATGATGCATGGTTACTCACCACT
GCGATCCCCGGAAAAACAGCATTCCAGGTATTAGAAGAATATCCTGATTCAGGTGAAAATATTGTTGATG
CGCTGGCAGTGTTCCTGCGCCGGTTGCATTCGATTCCTGTTTGTAATTGTCCTTTTAACAGCGATCGCGT
ATTTCGTCTCGCTCAGGCGCAATCACGAATGAATAACGGTTTGGTTGATGCGAGTGATTTTGATGACGAG
CGTAATGGCTGGCCTGTTGAACAAGTCTGGAAAGAAATGCATAAACTTTTGCCATTCTCACCGGATTCAG
TCGTCACTCATGGTGATTTCTCACTTGATAACCTTATTTTTGACGAGGGGAAATTAATAGGTTGTATTGA
TGTTGGACGAGTCGGAATCGCAGACCGATACCAGGATCTTGCCATCCTATGGAACTGCCTCGGTGAGTTT
TCTCCTTCATTACAGAAACGGCTTTTTCAAAAATATGGTATTGATAATCCTGATATGAATAAATTGCAGT
TTCATTTGATGCTCGATGAGTTTTTCTAATCAGAATTGGTTAATTGGTTGTAACACTGGCAGAGCATTAC
GCTGACTTGACGGGACGGCGCAAGCTCATGACCAAAATCCCTTAACGTGAGTTACGCGTCGTTCCACTGA
GCGTCAGACCCCGTAGAAAAGATCAAAGGATCTTCTTGAGATCCTTTTTTTCTGCGCGTAATCTGCTGCT
TGCAAACAAAAAAACCACCGCTACCAGCGGTGGTTTGTTTGCCGGATCAAGAGCTACCAACTCTTTTTCC
GAAGGTAACTGGCTTCAGCAGAGCGCAGATACCAAATACTGTTCTTCTAGTGTAGCCGTAGTTAGGCCAC
CACTTCAAGAACTCTGTAGCACCGCCTACATACCTCGCTCTGCTAATCCTGTTACCAGTGGCTGCTGCCA
GTGGCGATAAGTCGTGTCTTACCGGGTTGGACTCAAGACGATAGTTACCGGATAAGGCGCAGCGGTCGGG
CTGAACGGGGGGTTCGTGCACACAGCCCAGCTTGGAGCGAACGACCTACACCGAACTGAGATACCTACAG
CGTGAGCTATGAGAAAGCGCCACGCTTCCCGAAGGGAGAAAGGCGGACAGGTATCCGGTAAGCGGCAGGG
TCGGAACAGGAGAGCGCACGAGGGAGCTTCCAGGGGGAAACGCCTGGTATCTTTATAGTCCTGTCGGGTT
TCGCCACCTCTGACTTGAGCGTCGATTTTTGTGATGCTCGTCAGGGGGGCGGAGCCTATGGAAAAACGCC
AGCAACGCGGCCTTTTTACGGTTCCTGGCCTTTTGCTGGCCTTTTGCTCACATGTTCTTTCCTGCGTTAT
CCCCTGATTCTGTGGATAACCGTATTACCGCCTTTGAGTGAGCTGATACCGCTCGCCGCAGCCGAACGAC
CGAGCGCAGCGAGTCAGTGAGCGAGGAAGCGGAAGAGCGCCCAATACGCAAACCGCCTCTCCCCGCGCGT
TGGCCGATTCATTAATGCAGCTGGCACGACAGGTTTCCCGACTGGAAAGCGGGCAGTGAGCGCAACGCAA
TTAATACGCGTACCGCTAGCCAGGAAGAGTTTGTAGAAACGCAAAAAGGCCATCCGTCAGGATGGCCTTC
TGCTTAGTTTGATGCCTGGCAGTTTATGGCGGGCGTCCTGCCCGCCACCCTCCGGGCCGTTGCTTCACAA
CGTTCAAATCCGCTCCCGGCGGATTTGTCCTACTCAGGAGAGCGTTCACCGACAAACAACAGATAAAACG
AAAGGCCCAGTCTTCCGACTGAGCCTTTCGTTTTATTTGATGCCTGGCAGTTCCCTACTCTCGCGTTAAC
GCTAGCATGGATGTTTTCCCAGTCACGACGTTGTAAAACGACGGCCAGTCTTAAGCTCGGGCCC
