>Addgene plasmid #161230 | pDONR221-SLC35A1_STOP | depositor partial sequence | sequence record 312395 | Codon-optimized ORF of SLC35A1
ATGGCAGCACCTAGGGACAACGTGACCCTGCTGTTCAAGCTGTACTGCCTGGCCGTGATGACCCTGATGG
CAGCCGTGTACACAATCGCCCTGCGGTATACCAGAACATCTGATAAGGAGCTGTATTTCAGCACCACAGC
CGTGTGCATCACCGAAGTGATCAAGCTGCTGCTGAGCGTGGGCATCCTGGCCAAGGAGACAGGCTCCCTG
GGCAGGTTTAAGGCCTCTCTGCGCGAGAATGTGCTGGGCTCCCCCAAGGAGCTGCTGAAGCTGTCTGTGC
CTAGCCTGGTGTACGCCGTGCAGAACAATATGGCCTTTCTGGCCCTGAGCAACCTGGACGCAGCCGTGTA
CCAGGTGACCTATCAGCTGAAGATCCCATGCACCGCCCTGTGCACAGTGCTGATGCTGAATAGGACACTG
AGCAAGCTGCAGTGGGTGTCCGTGTTCATGCTGTGCGCAGGAGTGACCCTGGTGCAGTGGAAGCCAGCCC
AGGCCACAAAGGTGGTGGTGGAGCAGAACCCCCTGCTGGGCTTTGGAGCAATCGCAATCGCCGTGCTGTG
CTCCGGATTCGCAGGCGTGTACTTTGAGAAGGTGCTGAAGAGCTCCGACACCTCCCTGTGGGTGCGCAAT
ATCCAGATGTACCTGTCTGGCATCATCGTGACACTGGCCGGCGTGTATCTGTCTGATGGCGCCGAGATCA
AGGAGAAGGGCTTCTTTTACGGCTATACCTACTACGTGTGGTTCGTGATCTTTCTGGCAAGCGTGGGAGG
ACTGTACACCTCCGTGGTGGTGAAGTATACAGACAACATCATGAAGGGCTTCTCTGCCGCAGCAGCAATC
GTGCTGTCCACCATCGCCTCTGTGATGCTGTTCGGCCTGCAGATCACCCTGACATTTGCCCTGGGCACAC
TGCTGGTGTGCGTGAGCATCTACCTGTATGGCCTGCCCCGGCAGGATACCACATCTATCCAGCAGGGCGA
GACCGCCAGCAAGGAGAGAGTGATCGGCGTGTAA
